>Addgene plasmid #185637 | pGEX-SUMO1 | addgene full sequence | sequence record 367328 | Addgene NGS Result
GACACCATCGAATGGCGCAAAACCTTTCGCGGTATGGCATGATAGCGCCCGGAAGAGAGTCAATTCAGGG
TGGTGAATGTGAAACCAGTAACGTTATACGATGTCGCAGAGTATGCCGGTGTCTCTTATCAGACCGTTTC
CCGCGTGGTGAACCAGGCCAGCCACGTTTCTGCGAAAACGCGGGAAAAAGTGGAAGCGGCGATGGCGGAG
CTGAATTACATTCCCAACCGCGTGGCACAACAACTGGCGGGCAAACAGTCGTTGCTGATTGGCGTTGCCA
CCTCCAGTCTGGCCCTGCACGCGCCGTCGCAAATTGTCGCGGCGATTAAATCTCGCGCCGATCAACTGGG
TGCCAGCGTGGTGGTGTCGATGGTAGAACGAAGCGGCGTCGAAGCCTGTAAAGCGGCGGTGCACAATCTT
CTCGCGCAACGCGTCAGTGGGCTGATCATTAACTATCCGCTGGATGACCAGGATGCCATTGCTGTGGAAG
CTGCCTGCACTAATGTTCCGGCGTTATTTCTTGATGTCTCTGACCAGACACCCATCAACAGTATTATTTT
CTCCCATGAAGACGGTACGCGACTGGGCGTGGAGCATCTGGTCGCATTGGGTCACCAGCAAATCGCGCTG
TTAGCGGGCCCATTAAGTTCTGTCTCGGCGCGTCTGCGTCTGGCTGGCTGGCATAAATATCTCACTCGCA
ATCAAATTCAGCCGATAGCGGAACGGGAAGGCGACTGGAGTGCCATGTCCGGTTTTCAACAAACCATGCA
AATGCTGAATGAGGGCATCGTTCCCACTGCGATGCTGGTTGCCAACGATCAGATGGCGCTGGGCGCAATG
CGCGCCATTACCGAGTCCGGGCTGCGCGTTGGTGCGGATATCTCGGTAGTGGGATACGACGATACCGAAG
ACAGCTCATGTTATATCCCGCCGTTAACCACCATCAAACAGGATTTTCGCCTGCTGGGGCAAACCAGCGT
GGACCGCTTGCTGCAACTCTCTCAGGGCCAGGCGGTGAAGGGCAATCAGCTGTTGCCCGTCTCACTGGTG
AAAAGAAAAACCACCCTGGCGCCCAATACGCAAACCGCCTCTCCCCGCGCGTTGGCCGATTCATTAATGC
AGCTGGCACGACAGGTTTCCCGACTGGAAAGCGGGCAGTGAGCGCAACGCAATTAATGTAAGTTAGCTCA
CTCATTAGGCACCCCAGGCTTTACACTTTATGCTTCCGGCTCGTATGTTGTGTGGAATTGTGAGCGGATA
ACAATTTCACACAGGAAACAGCTATGACCATGATTACGGATTCACTGGCCGTCGTTTTACAACGTCGTGA
CTGGGAAAACCCTGGCGTTACCCAACTTAATCGCCTTGCAGCACATCCCCCTTTCGCCAGCTGGCGTAAT
AGCGAAGAGGCCCGCACCGATCGCCCTTCCCAACAGTTGCGCAGCCTGAATGGCGAATGGCGCTTTGCCT
GGTTTCCGGCACCAGAAGCGGTGCCGGAAAGCTGGCTGGAGTGCGATCTTCCTGAGGCCGATACTGTCGT
CGTCCCCTCAAACTGGCAGATGCACGGTTACGATGCGCCCATCTACACCAACGTGACCTATCCCATTACG
GTCAATCCGCCGTTTGTTCCCACGGAGAATCCGACGGGTTGTTACTCGCTCACATTTAATGTTGATGAAA
GCTGGCTACAGGAAGGCCAGACGCGAATTATTTTTGATGGCGTTGGAATTAGCTTATCGACTGCACGGTG
CACCAATGCTTCTGGCGTCAGGCAGCCATCGGAAGCTGTGGTATGGCTGTGCAGGTCGTAAATCACTGCA
TAATTCGTGTCGCTCAAGGCGCACTCCCGTTCTGGATAATGTTTTTTGCGCCGACATCATAACGGTTCTG
GCAAATATTCTGAAATGAGCTGTTGACAATTAATCATCGGCTCGTATAATGTGTGGAATTGTGAGCGGAT
AACAATTTCACACAGGAAACAGTATTCATGTCCCCTATACTAGGTTATTGGAAAATTAAGGGCCTTGTGC
AACCCACTCGACTTCTTTTGGAATATCTTGAAGAAAAATATGAAGAGCATTTGTATGAGCGCGATGAAGG
TGATAAATGGCGAAACAAAAAGTTTGAATTGGGTTTGGAGTTTCCCAATCTTCCTTATTATATTGATGGT
GATGTTAAATTAACACAGTCTATGGCCATCATACGTTATATAGCTGACAAGCACAACATGTTGGGTGGTT
GTCCAAAAGAGCGTGCAGAGATTTCAATGCTTGAAGGAGCGGTTTTGGATATTAGATACGGTGTTTCGAG
AATTGCATATAGTAAAGACTTTGAAACTCTCAAAGTTGATTTTCTTAGCAAGCTACCTGAAATGCTGAAA
ATGTTCGAAGATCGTTTATGTCATAAAACATATTTAAATGGTGATCATGTAACCCATCCTGACTTCATGT
TGTATGACGCTCTTGATGTTGTTTTATACATGGACCCAATGTGCCTGGATGCGTTCCCAAAATTAGTTTG
TTTTAAAAAACGTATTGAAGCTATCCCACAAATTGATAAGTACTTGAAATCCAGCAAGTATATAGCATGG
CCTTTGCAGGGCTGGCAAGCCACGTTTGGTGGTGGCGACCATCCTCCAAAATCGGATCTGGTTCCGCGTG
GATCCCCGGAATTCCCGGGTCGACAAATGTCTGACCAGGAGGCCAAACCTTCAACTGAGGACTTGGGGGA
TAAGAAGGAAGGTGAATATATTAAACTCAAAGTCATTGGACAGGATAGCAGTGAGATTCACTTCAAAGTG
AAAATGACAACACATCTCAAGAAACTCAAAGAATCATACTGTCAAAGACAGGGTGTTCCAATGAATTCAC
TCAGGTTTCTCTTTGAGGGTCAGAGAATTGCTGATAATCATACTCCAAAAGAACTGGGAATGGAGGAAGA
AGATGTGATTGAAGTTTATCAGGAACAAACGGGGGGTTAGGCGGCCGCATCGTGACTGACTGACGATCTG
CCTCGCGCGTTTCGGTGATGACGGTGAAAACCTCTGACACATGCAGCTCCCGGAGACGGTCACAGCTTGT
CTGTAAGCGGATGCCGGGAGCAGACAAGCCCGTCAGGGCGCGTCAGCGGGTGTTGGCGGGTGTCGGGGCG
CAGCCATGACCCAGTCACGTAGCGATAGCGGAGTGTATAATTCTTGAAGACGAAAGGGCCTCGTGATACG
CCTATTTTTATAGGTTAATGTCATGATAATAATGGTTTCTTAGACGTCAGGTGGCACTTTTCGGGGAAAT
GTGCGCGGAACCCCTATTTGTTTATTTTTCTAAATACATTCAAATATGTATCCGCTCATGAGACAATAAC
CCTGATAAATGCTTCAATAATATTGAAAAAGGAAGAGTATGAGTATTCAACATTTCCGTGTCGCCCTTAT
TCCCTTTTTTGCGGCATTTTGCCTTCCTGTTTTTGCTCACCCAGAAACGCTGGTGAAAGTAAAAGATGCT
GAAGATCAGTTGGGTGCACGAGTGGGTTACATCGAACTGGATCTCAACAGCGGTAAGATCCTTGAGAGTT
TTCGCCCCGAAGAACGTTTTCCAATGATGAGCACTTTTAAAGTTCTGCTATGTGGCGCGGTATTATCCCG
TGTTGACGCCGGGCAAGAGCAACTCGGTCGCCGCATACACTATTCTCAGAATGACTTGGTTGAGTACTCA
CCAGTCACAGAAAAGCATCTTACGGATGGCATGACAGTAAGAGAATTATGCAGTGCTGCCATAACCATGA
GTGATAACACTGCGGCCAACTTACTTCTGACAACGATCGGAGGACCGAAGGAGCTAACCGCTTTTTTGCA
CAACATGGGGGATCATGTAACTCGCCTTGATCGTTGGGAACCGGAGCTGAATGAAGCCATACCAAACGAC
GAGCGTGACACCACGATGCCTGCAGCAATGGCAACAACGTTGCGCAAACTATTAACTGGCGAACTACTTA
CTCTAGCTTCCCGGCAACAATTAATAGACTGGATGGAGGCGGATAAAGTTGCAGGACCACTTCTGCGCTC
GGCCCTTCCGGCTGGCTGGTTTATTGCTGATAAATCTGGAGCCGGTGAGCGTGGGTCTCGCGGTATCATT
GCAGCACTGGGGCCAGATGGTAAGCCCTCCCGTATCGTAGTTATCTACACGACGGGGAGTCAGGCAACTA
TGGATGAACGAAATAGACAGATCGCTGAGATAGGTGCCTCACTGATTAAGCATTGGTAACTGTCAGACCA
AGTTTACTCATATATACTTTAGATTGATTTAAAACTTCATTTTTAATTTAAAAGGATCTAGGTGAAGATC
CTTTTTGATAATCTCATGACCAAAATCCCTTAACGTGAGTTTTCGTTCCACTGAGCGTCAGACCCCGTAG
AAAAGATCAAAGGATCTTCTTGAGATCCTTTTTTTCTGCGCGTAATCTGCTGCTTGCAAACAAAAAAACC
ACCGCTACCAGCGGTGGTTTGTTTGCCGGATCAAGAGCTACCAACTCTTTTTCCGAAGGTAACTGGCTTC
AGCAGAGCGCAGATACCAAATACTGTCCTTCTAGTGTAGCCGTAGTTAGGCCACCACTTCAAGAACTCTG
TAGCACCGCCTACATACCTCGCTCTGCTAATCCTGTTACCAGTGGCTGCTGCCAGTGGCGATAAGTCGTG
TCTTACCGGGTTGGACTCAAGACGATAGTTACCGGATAAGGCGCAGCGGTCGGGCTGAACGGGGGGTTCG
TGCACACAGCCCAGCTTGGAGCGAACGACCTACACCGAACTGAGATACCTACAGCGTGAGCTATGAGAAA
GCGCCACGCTTCCCGAAGGGAGAAAGGCGGACAGGTATCCGGTAAGCGGCAGGGTCGGAACAGGAGAGCG
CACGAGGGAGCTTCCAGGGGGAAACGCCTGGTATCTTTATAGTCCTGTCGGGTTTCGCCACCTCTGACTT
GAGCGTCGATTTTTGTGATGCTCGTCAGGGGGGCGGAGCCTATGGAAAAACGCCAGCAACGCGGCCTTTT
TACGGTTCCTGGCCTTTTGCTGGCCTTTTGCTCACATGTTCTTTCCTGCGTTATCCCCTGATTCTGTGGA
TAACCGTATTACCGCCTTTGAGTGAGCTGATACCGCTCGCCGCAGCCGAACGACCGAGCGCAGCGAGTCA
GTGAGCGAGGAAGCGGAAGAGCGCCTGATGCGGTATTTTCTCCTTACGCATCTGTGCGGTATTTCACACC
GCATAAATTCC
Features (pLannotate 1.2.2; 17 found; start..end, strand, type, name):
      1..78      +  promoter       lacI promoter: lacI
     79..1161    +  CDS            lacI: lac repressor; lacI; The lac repressor binds to the lac operator to inhibit transcription in E. coli. This inhibition can be relieved by adding lactose or isopropyl-β-D-thiogalactopyranoside (IPTG).
   1174..1195    +  protein_bind   CAP binding site: CAP binding activates transcription in the presence of cAMP. E. coli catabolite activator protein
   1210..1240    +  promoter       lac promoter: promoter for the E. coli lac operon
   1248..1264    +  protein_bind   lac operator: The lac repressor binds to the lac operator to inhibit transcription in E. coli. This inhibition can be relieved by adding lactose or isopropyl-β-D-thiogalactopyranoside (IPTG). lac repressor encoded by lacI
   1284..1457    +  CDS            lacZα: LacZα fragment of β-galactosidase; lacZ fragment
   1721..1837    -  CDS            yciV (fragment): RNAAM_ECOLI - Also known as trpH From Escherichia coli (strain K12).
   1913..1941    +  promoter       tac promoter: strong E. coli promoter; hybrid between the trp and lac UV5 promoters
   1949..1965    +  protein_bind   lac operator: The lac repressor binds to the lac operator to inhibit transcription in E. coli. This inhibition can be relieved by adding lactose or isopropyl-β-D-thiogalactopyranoside (IPTG). lac repressor encoded by lacI
   1988..2641    +  CDS            GST26_SCHJA: Experimental evidence at protein level: Swiss-Prot protein existence level 1. GST isoenzymes appear to play a central role in the parasite detoxification system. Other functions are also suspected including a role in increasing the solubility of haematin in the parasite gut. From Schistosoma japonicum (Blood fluke).
   2687..2977    +  CDS            SUMO1: SUMO1_HUMAN - Also known as SMT3C, SMT3H3, UBL1. Experimental evidence at protein level: Swiss-Prot protein existence level 1. Ubiquitin-like protein that can be covalently attached to proteins as a monomer or a lysine-linked polymer. Covalent attachment via an isopeptide bond to its substrates requires prior activation by the E1 complex SAE1-SAE2 and linkage to the E2 enzyme UBE2I, and can be promoted by E3 ligases such as PIAS1-4, RANBP2 or CBX4. This post- translational modification on lysine residues of proteins plays a crucial role in a number of cellular processes such as nuclear transpo
   3008..3047    +  CDS            rop (fragment): Rop protein, which maintains plasmids at low copy number; rop
   3149..3189    +  misc_feature   bom (fragment): basis of mobility region from pBR322
   3294..3398    +  promoter       AmpR promoter: bla
   3399..4259    +  CDS            AmpR: β-lactamase; bla; confers resistance to ampicillin, carbenicillin, and related antibiotics
   4430..5018    +  rep_origin     ori: high-copy-number ColE1/pMB1/pBR322/pUC origin of replication
   5204..5255    -  misc_feature   bom (fragment): basis of mobility region from pBR322
