[The description below was written by a language model from this plasmid's Addgene catalogue record and pLannotate feature annotations shown in this document.]
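Description:
pGEX-SUMO1 is a bacterial expression plasmid built on the pGEX-4T-1 backbone for producing human SUMO1 (small ubiquitin-like modifier 1) as an N-terminal glutathione S-transferase fusion in E. coli. It replicates from a ColE1/pMB1-type origin, listed as high copy, and is selected with ampicillin through the β-lactamase (AmpR) gene and its own promoter. Short rop and bom fragments, a lacZα segment with lac promoter/operator and CAP site, and a small yciV fragment are also annotated; these appear to be backbone remnants rather than functional parts of the expression design.

The expression cassette is driven by the tac promoter, a strong trp/lac hybrid, followed by a lac operator. The plasmid carries its own lacI gene with its promoter, so the lac repressor keeps transcription off until it is relieved by IPTG. Downstream lies the Schistosoma japonicum GST coding sequence, and after a short linker, the SUMO1 open reading frame of roughly 290 bp, which the depositor notes was codon optimized for E. coli and cloned between the SalI and NotI sites. The linker between GST and the insert is not annotated in the feature table, so any protease cleavage site there is not documented by the record. The sequenced record is 5,261 nt, in close agreement with the stated total size of 5,264 bp.

GST allows affinity capture of the fusion on glutathione resin, making the plasmid suitable for purifying recombinant SUMO1. The associated study concerns SUMO E2–E3 complex formation involving the PML B-box1 domain and UBC9, which suggests use in biochemical or biophysical work on the SUMOylation machinery.
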