Addgene plasmid #185637: pGEX-SUMO1
Purpose: expression of GST-tagged SUMO1 in bacterial cells
Depositing lab: Irina Bezsonova. Depositing organization: University of Connecticut Health Center. Publication: The B-box1 domain of PML mediates SUMO E2-E3 complex formation through an atypical interaction with UBC9. Bregnard T, Ahmed A, Semenova IV, Weller SK, Bezsonova I. Biophys Chem. 2022 Aug;287:106827. doi: 10.1016/j.bpc.2022.106827. Epub 2022 May 18. PubMed 35667129.
Backbone
  Vector backbone: pGEX-4T-1
  Backbone size w/o insert (bp): 4968
  Total vector size (bp): 5264
  Vector type: Bacterial Expression
Growth in bacteria
  Bacterial resistance: Ampicillin, 100 μg/mL
  Growth temperature: 37°C
  Growth strain: DH5alpha
  Copy number: High Copy
Gene/Insert
  Gene/Insert name: small ubiquitin-like modifier 1
  Species: H. sapiens (human)
  Insert size (bp): 296
  Entrez Gene: SUMO1 (a.k.a. DAP1, GMP1, OFC10, PIC1, SENP2, SMT3, SMT3C, SMT3H3, UBL1)
  Tag / fusion protein: GST (N terminal on backbone)
  Cloning method: Restriction Enzyme; 5′ cloning site SalI (unknown if destroyed); 3′ cloning site NotI (unknown if destroyed)
  Sequencing primers: 5′ pGEX Fwd
Terms and licenses: Academic/Nonprofit Terms; Industry Terms: Not Available to Industry
Depositor comments: codon optimized for expression in E. coli
How to cite: pGEX-SUMO1 was a gift from Irina Bezsonova (Addgene plasmid # 185637 ; http://n2t.net/addgene:185637 ; RRID:Addgene_185637)
